Addgene plasmid #1204: pASUQ15R
Depositing lab: Susan Lindquist. Publication: Epigenetic regulation of translation reveals hidden genetic variation to produce complex traits. True HL, Berlin I, Lindquist SL. Nature 2004 Sep 9;431(7005):184-7. Epub 2004 Aug 15. 10.1038/nature02885 PubMed 15311209.
Backbone
  Vector backbone: pRS316
  Backbone manufacturer: Hieter
  Backbone size w/o insert (bp): 4381
  Vector type: Yeast Expression
  Selectable markers: URA3
Growth in bacteria
  Bacterial resistance: Ampicillin, 100 μg/mL
  Growth temperature: 37°C
  Growth strain: DH5alpha
  Copy number: High Copy
Gene/Insert
  Gene/Insert name: Sup35p
  Species: S. cerevisiae (budding yeast)
  Insert size (bp): 2057
  Mutation: changed gln 15 to arg
  GenBank ID: NC_001136
  Entrez Gene: SUP35 (a.k.a. YDR172W, GST1, PNM2, SAL3, SUF12, SUP2, SUP36)
  Cloning method: Restriction Enzyme; 5′ cloning site XhoI (not destroyed); 3′ cloning site SacI (not destroyed)
  Sequencing primers: 5′ n/a
Terms and licenses: Academic/Nonprofit Terms; Industry Terms: Not Available to Industry
Depositor comments: yeast CEN plasmid carrying anti-suppressor mutation Q15R. Additional reference: DePace AH, Santoso A, Hillner P, and Weissman JS (1998) A critical role for amino-terminal glutamine/asparagine repeats in the formation and propagation of a yeast prion. Cell 93(7):1241-1252.
How to cite: pASUQ15R was a gift from Susan Lindquist (Addgene plasmid # 1204)
