[The description below was written by a language model from this plasmid's Addgene catalogue record and pLannotate feature annotations shown in this document.]
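Description:
pASUQ15R is a low-copy yeast centromeric shuttle plasmid built on the pRS316 backbone and carrying a mutant allele of the Saccharomyces cerevisiae SUP35 gene. In yeast it is maintained through a CEN6/ARS element, which keeps it at roughly chromosomal copy number. It is selected by the URA3 auxotrophic marker, which can also be counterselected with 5-fluoroorotic acid. In E. coli it replicates from a high-copy ColE1/pUC-type origin under ampicillin selection (AmpR). An f1 origin is also present, along with the usual pBluescript-derived remnants: lac promoter and operator, lacZα fragments, and T3 and T7 promoters flanking the cloning site.

The insert, cloned between XhoI and SacI, encodes Sup35p, the eRF3 translation termination factor whose amino-terminal glutamine/asparagine-rich region forms the [PSI+] prion. It carries a glutamine-to-arginine change at residue 15, which the depositor describes as the anti-suppressor (ASU) mutation Q15R. The feature table shows the SUP35 coding sequence preceded by several hundred bases of unannotated sequence and a fragment of the HSP42 coding sequence. This suggests a genomic fragment that includes upstream flanking sequence, so expression probably comes from the native SUP35 promoter, although the record does not name a promoter. The sequenced plasmid (7,834 nt) is larger than the sum of the catalogued backbone and insert sizes, which fits with this extra flanking DNA.

The associated literature concerns prion formation and propagation and the epigenetic regulation of translation termination. The plasmid therefore appears intended for expressing the Q15R variant at near-physiological levels in yeast to study [PSI+] propagation and nonsense suppression.
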