Features (pLannotate 1.2.2; 20 found; start..end, strand, type, name):
      1..31      +  promoter       lac promoter: promoter for the E. coli lac operon
     39..55      +  protein_bind   lac operator: The lac repressor binds to the lac operator to inhibit transcription in E. coli. This inhibition can be relieved by adding lactose or isopropyl-β-D-thiogalactopyranoside (IPTG). lac repressor encoded by lacI
    100..118     +  promoter       T3 promoter: promoter for bacteriophage T3 RNA polymerase
    130..150     -  misc_feature   MCS (fragment): pBluescript multiple cloning site
    152..355     +  CDS            HSP42 (fragment): HSP42_YEAST - Experimental evidence at protein level: Swiss-Prot protein existence level 1. From Saccharomyces cerevisiae (strain ATCC 204508 / S288c) (Baker's yeast).
    946..3018    +  CDS            SUP35: ERF3_YEAST - Also known as GST1, PNM2, SAL3, SUF12, SUP2. Experimental evidence at protein level: Swiss-Prot protein existence level 1. Involved in translation termination. Stimulates the activity of ERF1. Binds guanine nucleotides. Recruited by polyadenylate-binding protein PAB1 to poly(A)-tails of mRNAs. Interaction with PAB1 is also required for regulation of normal mRNA decay through translation termination-coupled poly(A) shortening. From Saccharomyces cerevisiae (strain ATCC 204508 / S288c) (Baker's yeast).
   3198..3216    -  promoter       T7 promoter: promoter for bacteriophage T7 RNA polymerase
   3219..3376    +  CDS            lacZα (fragment): LacZα fragment of β-galactosidase; lacZ fragment
   3380..3808    +  rep_origin     f1 ori (sequence partly withheld): f1 bacteriophage origin of replication; arrow indicates direction of (+) strand synthesis
   3836..3887    -  misc_feature   bom (fragment): basis of mobility region from pBR322
   3966..4769    -  CDS            URA3: orotidine-5'-phosphate decarboxylase, required for uracil biosynthesis; S. cerevisiae URA3; yeast auxotrophic marker, counterselectable with 5-fluoroorotic acid (5-FOA)
   4770..4985    -  promoter       URA3 promoter: S. cerevisiae URA3
   4993..5042    -  misc_feature   bom (fragment): basis of mobility region from pBR322
   5144..5179    -  CDS            rop (fragment): Rop protein, which maintains plasmids at low copy number; rop
   5247..5750    -  misc_feature   CEN/ARS: S. cerevisiae CEN6 centromere fused to an autonomously replicating sequence
   5787..5891    +  promoter       AmpR promoter: bla
   5892..6752    +  CDS            AmpR: β-lactamase; bla; confers resistance to ampicillin, carbenicillin, and related antibiotics
   6923..7511    +  rep_origin     ori: high-copy-number ColE1/pMB1/pBR322/pUC origin of replication
   7694..7786    +  CDS            lacI (fragment): lac repressor; lacI; The lac repressor binds to the lac operator to inhibit transcription in E. coli. This inhibition can be relieved by adding lactose or isopropyl-β-D-thiogalactopyranoside (IPTG).
   7799..7820    +  protein_bind   CAP binding site: CAP binding activates transcription in the presence of cAMP. E. coli catabolite activator protein
>Addgene plasmid #1204 | pASUQ15R | addgene full sequence | sequence record 333569 | Addgene NGS Result
TTTACACTTTATGCTTCCGGCTCGTATGTTGTGTGGAATTGTGAGCGGATAACAATTTCACACAGGAAAC
AGCTATGACCATGATTACGCCAAGCTCGAAATTAACCCTCACTAAAGGGAACAAAAGCTGGTACCGGGCC
CCCCCTCGAGTGAGAGAACCGTTAAATTCCCCGTGCTGCCACGCATTAAGGACGAAGAAATTAAAGCTAC
TTACAACAACGGTCTACTACAAATTAAGGTGCCTAAAATTGTCAATGACACTGAAAAGCCGAAGCCAAAA
AAGAGGATCGCCATTGAGGAAATACCCGACGAAGAATTGGAGTTTGAAGAAAATCCCAACCCTACGGTAG
AAAATTGAATATCGTATCTGTTTATACACACATACATACATTTATATTTATAATAAGCGTTAAAATTTCG
GCAGAATATCTGTCAACCACACAAAAATCATACAACGAATGGTATATGCTTCATTTCTTTGTTTCGCATT
AGCTGCGCTATTTGACTCAAATTATTATTTTTTACTAAGACGACGCGTCACAGTGTTCGAGTCTGTGTCA
TTTCTTTTGTAATTCTCTTAAACCACTTCATAAAGTTGTGAAGTTCATAGCAAAATTCTTCCGCAAAAAG
ATGAATCTTAGTTCTCAGCCCACCAAAAGAGGTACATGCTAAGATCATACAGAAGTTATTGTCACTTCTT
ACCTTGCTCTTAAATGTACATTACAACCGGGTATTATACCTTACATCATCGTATAATATGATCTTTCTTT
ATGGAGAAAATTTTTTTTTCACTCGACCAAAGCTCCCATTGCTTCTGAAGAGTGTAGTGTATATTGGTAC
ATCTTCTCTTGAAAGACTCCATTGTACTGTAACAAAAAGCGGTTTCTTCATCGACTTGCTCGGAATAACA
TCTATATCTGCCCACTAGCAGGATCCGTCGACACAATGTCGGATTCAAACCAAGGCAACAATCAGCAAAA
CTACCAGCGATACAGCCAGAACGGTAACCAACAACAAGGTAACAACAGATACCAAGGTTATCAAGCTTAC
AATGCTCAAGCCCAACCTGCAGGTGGGTACTACCAAAATTACCAAGGTTATTCTGGGTACCAACAAGGTG
GCTATCAACAGTACAATCCCGACGCCGGTTACCAGCAACAGTATAATCCTCAAGGAGGCTATCAACAGTA
CAATCCTCAAGGCGGTTATCAGCAGCAATTCGATCCACAAGGTGGCCATGGAAATTACAAAAACTTCAAC
TACAATAACAATTTGCAAGGATATCAAGCTGGTTTCCAACCACAGTCTCAAGGTATGTCTTTGAACGACT
TTCAAAAGCAACAAAAGCAGGCCGCTCCCAAACCAAAGAAGACTTTGAAGCTTGTCTCCAGTTCCGGTAT
CAAGTTGGCCAATGCTACCAAGAAGGTTGGCACAAAACCTGCCGAATCTGATAAGAAAGAGGAAGAGAAG
TCTGCTGAAACCAAAGAACCAACTAAAGAGCCAACAAAGGTCGAAGAACCAGTTAAAAAGGAGGAGAAAC
CAGTCCAGACTGAAGAAAAGACGGAGGAAAAATCGGAACTTCCAAAGGTAGAAGACCTTAAAATCTCTGA
ATCAACACATAATACCAACAATGCCAATGTTACCAGTGCTGATGCCTTGATCAAGGAACAGGAAGAAGAA
GTGGATGACGAAGTTGTTAACGATAGATCTGAATTCCCATGGATGTTTGGTGGTAAAGATCACGTTTCTT
TAATTTTCATGGGTCATGTTGATGCCGGTAAATCTACTATGGGTGGTAATCTACTATACTTGACTGGCTC
TGTGGATAAGAGAACTATTGAGAAATATGAAAGAGAAGCCAAGGATGCAGGCAGACAAGGTTGGTACTTG
TCATGGGTCATGGATACCAACAAAGAAGAAAGAAATGATGGTAAGACTATCGAAGTTGGTAAGGCCTACT
TTGAAACTGAAAAAAGGCGTTATACCATATTGGATGCTCCTGGTCATAAAATGTACGTTTCCGAGATGAT
CGGTGGTGCTTCTCAAGCTGATGTTGGTGTTTTGGTCATTTCCGCCAGAAAGGGTGAGTACGAAACCGGT
TTTGAGAGAGGTGGTCAAACTCGTGAACACGCCCTATTGGCCAAGACCCAAGGTGTTAATAAGATGGTTG
TCGTCGTAAATAAGATGGATGACCCAACCGTTAACTGGTCTAAGGAACGTTACGACCAATGTGTGAGTAA
TGTCAGCAATTTCTTGAGAGCAATTGGTTACAACATTAAGACAGACGTTGTATTTATGCCAGTATCCGGC
TACAGTGGTGCAAATTTGAAAGATCACGTAGATCCAAAAGAATGCCCATGGTACACCGGCCCAACTCTGT
TAGAATATCTGGATACAATGAACCACGTCGACCGTCACATCAATGCTCCATTCATGTTGCCTATTGCCGC
TAAGATGAAGGATCTAGGTACCATCGTTGAAGGTAAAATTGAATCCGGTCATATCAAAAAGGGTCAATCC
ACCCTACTGATGCCTAACAAAACCGCTGTGGAAATTCAAAATATTTACAACGAAACTGAAAATGAAGTTG
ATATGGCTATGTGTGGTGAGCAAGTTAAACTAAGAATCAAAGGTGTTGAAGAAGAAGACATTTCACCAGG
TTTTGTACTAACATCGCCAAAGAACCCTATCAAGAGTGTTACCAAGTTTGTAGCTCAAATTGCTATTGTA
GAATTAAAATCTATCATAGCAGCCGGTTTTTCATGTGTTATGCATGTTCATACAGCAATTGAAGAGGTAC
ATATTGTTAAGTTATTGCACAAATTAGAAAAGGGTACCAACCGTAAGTCAAAGAAACCACCTGCTTTTGC
TAAGAAGGGTATGAAGGTCATCGCTGTTTTAGAAACTGAAGCTCCAGTTTGTGTGGAAACTTACCAAGAT
TACCCTCAATTAGGTAGATTCACTTTGAGAGATCAAGGTACCACAATAGCAATTGGTAAAATTGTTAAAA
TTGCCGAGTAAATTTCTTGCAAACATAAGTAAATGCAAACACAATAATACCGATCATAAAGCATTTTCTT
CTATATTAAAAAACAAGGTTTAATAAAGCTGTTATATATATATATATATATATAGACGTATAATTAGTTT
AGTTCTTTTTGTACCATATACCATAAACAAGGTGAGCTCCAATTCGCCCTATAGTGAGTCGTATTACAAT
TCACTGGCCGTCGTTTTACAACGTCGTGACTGGGAAAACCCTGGCGTTACCCAACTTAATCGCCTTGCAG
CACATCCCCCTTTCGCCAGCTGGCGTAATAGCGAAGAGGCCCGCACCGATCGCCCTTCCCAACAGTTGCG
CAGCCTGAATGGCGAATGG
[124 nt withheld, positions 3380-3503]
C
[91 nt withheld, positions 3505-3595]
A
[49 nt withheld, positions 3597-3645]
CCTTTGACGTTGGAGTCCACGTTCTTT
[37 nt withheld, positions 3673-3709]
ACCCTATCTCGGTCTATTCTTTTGATTTATAAGGGATTTTGCCGATTTCGGCCTATTGGTTAAAAAATGA
GCTGATTTAACAAAAATTTAACGCGAATTTTAACAAAATATTAACGCTTACAATTTCCTGATGCGGTATT
TTCTCCTTACGCATCTGTGCGGTATTTCACACCGCATAGGGTAATAACTGATATAATTAAATTGAAGCTC
TAATTTGTGAGTTTAGTATACATGCATTTACTTATAATACAGTTTTTTAGTTTTGCTGGCCGCATCTTCT
CAAATATGCTTCCCAGCCTGCTTTTCTGTAACGTTCACCCTCTACCTTAGCATCCCTTCCCTTTGCAAAT
AGTCCTCTTCCAACAATAATAATGTCAGATCCTGTAGAGACCACATCATCCACGGTTCTATACTGTTGAC
CCAATGCGTCTCCCTTGTCATCTAAACCCACACCGGGTGTCATAATCAACCAATCGTAACCTTCATCTCT
TCCACCCATGTCTCTTTGAGCAATAAAGCCGATAACAAAATCTTTGTCGCTCTTCGCAATGTCAACAGTA
CCCTTAGTATATTCTCCAGTAGATAGGGAGCCCTTGCATGACAATTCTGCTAACATCAAAAGGCCTCTAG
GTTCCTTTGTTACTTCTTCTGCCGCCTGCTTCAAACCGCTAACAATACCTGGGCCCACCACACCGTGTGC
ATTCGTAATGTCTGCCCATTCTGCTATTCTGTATACACCCGCAGAGTACTGCAATTTGACTGTATTACCA
ATGTCAGCAAATTTTCTGTCTTCGAAGAGTAAAAAATTGTACTTGGCGGATAATGCCTTTAGCGGCTTAA
CTGTGCCCTCCATGGAAAAATCAGTCAAGATATCCACATGTGTTTTTAGTAAACAAATTTTGGGACCTAA
TGCTTCAACTAACTCCAGTAATTCCTTGGTGGTACGAACATCCAATGAAGCACACAAGTTTGTTTGCTTT
TCGTGCATGATATTAAATAGCTTGGCAGCAACAGGACTAGGATGAGTAGCAGCACGTTCCTTATATGTAG
CTTTCGACATGATTTATCTTCGTTTCCTGCAGGTTTTTGTTCTGTGCAGTTGGGTTAAGAATACTGGGCA
ATTTCATGTTTCTTCAACACTACATATGCGTATATATACCAATCTAAGTCTGTGCTCCTTCCTTCGTTCT
TCCTTCTGTTCGGAGATTACCGAATCAAAAAAATTTCAAGGAAACCGAAATCAAAAAAAAGAATAAAAAA
AAAATGATGAATTGAAAAGGTGGTATGGTGCACTCTCAGTACAATCTGCTCTGATGCCGCATAGTTAAGC
CAGCCCCGACACCCGCCAACACCCGCTGACGCGCCCTGACGGGCTTGTCTGCTCCCGGCATCCGCTTACA
GACAAGCTGTGACCGTCTCCGGGAGCTGCATGTGTCAGAGGTTTTCACCGTCATCACCGAAACGCGCGAG
ACGAAAGGGCCTCGTGATACGCCTATTTTTATAGGTTAATGTCATGATAATAATGGTTTCTTAGACGGAT
CGCTTGCCTGTAACTTACACGCGCCTCGTATCTTTTAATGATGGAATAATTTGGGAATTTACTCTGTGTT
TATTTATTTTTATGTTTTGTATTTGGATTTTAGAAAGTAAATAAAGAAGGTAGAAGAGTTACGGAATGAA
GAAAAAAAAATAAACAAAGGTTTAAAAAATTTCAACAAAAAGCGTACTTTACATATATATTTATTAGACA
AGAAAAGCAGATTAAATAGATATACATTCGATTAACGATAAGTAAAATGTAAAATCACAGGATTTTCGTG
TGTGGTCTTCTACACAGACAAGATGAAACAATTCGGCATTAATACCTGAGAGCAGGAAGAGCAAGATAAA
AGGTAGTATTTGTTGGCGATCCCCCTAGAGTCTTTTACATCTTCGGAAAACAAAAACTATTTTTTCTTTA
ATTTCTTTTTTTACTTTCTATTTTTAATTTATATATTTATATTAAAAAATTTAAATTATAATTATTTTTA
TAGCACGTGATGAAAAGGACCCAGGTGGCACTTTTCGGGGAAATGTGCGCGGAACCCCTATTTGTTTATT
TTTCTAAATACATTCAAATATGTATCCGCTCATGAGACAATAACCCTGATAAATGCTTCAATAATATTGA
AAAAGGAAGAGTATGAGTATTCAACATTTCCGTGTCGCCCTTATTCCCTTTTTTGCGGCATTTTGCCTTC
CTGTTTTTGCTCACCCAGAAACGCTGGTGAAAGTAAAAGATGCTGAAGATCAGTTGGGTGCACGAGTGGG
TTACATCGAACTGGATCTCAACAGCGGTAAGATCCTTGAGAGTTTTCGCCCCGAAGAACGTTTTCCAATG
ATGAGCACTTTTAAAGTTCTGCTATGTGGCGCGGTATTATCCCGTATTGACGCCGGGCAAGAGCAACTCG
GTCGCCGCATACACTATTCTCAGAATGACTTGGTTGAGTACTCACCAGTCACAGAAAAGCATCTTACGGA
TGGCATGACAGTAAGAGAATTATGCAGTGCTGCCATAACCATGAGTGATAACACTGCGGCCAACTTACTT
CTGACAACGATCGGAGGACCGAAGGAGCTAACCGCTTTTTTGCACAACATGGGGGATCATGTAACTCGCC
TTGATCGTTGGGAACCGGAGCTGAATGAAGCCATACCAAACGACGAGCGTGACACCACGATGCCTGTAGC
AATGGCAACAACGTTGCGCAAACTATTAACTGGCGAACTACTTACTCTAGCTTCCCGGCAACAATTAATA
GACTGGATGGAGGCGGATAAAGTTGCAGGACCACTTCTGCGCTCGGCCCTTCCGGCTGGCTGGTTTATTG
CTGATAAATCTGGAGCCGGTGAGCGTGGGTCTCGCGGTATCATTGCAGCACTGGGGCCAGATGGTAAGCC
CTCCCGTATCGTAGTTATCTACACGACGGGGAGTCAGGCAACTATGGATGAACGAAATAGACAGATCGCT
GAGATAGGTGCCTCACTGATTAAGCATTGGTAACTGTCAGACCAAGTTTACTCATATATACTTTAGATTG
ATTTAAAACTTCATTTTTAATTTAAAAGGATCTAGGTGAAGATCCTTTTTGATAATCTCATGACCAAAAT
CCCTTAACGTGAGTTTTCGTTCCACTGAGCGTCAGACCCCGTAGAAAAGATCAAAGGATCTTCTTGAGAT
CCTTTTTTTCTGCGCGTAATCTGCTGCTTGCAAACAAAAAAACCACCGCTACCAGCGGTGGTTTGTTTGC
CGGATCAAGAGCTACCAACTCTTTTTCCGAAGGTAACTGGCTTCAGCAGAGCGCAGATACCAAATACTGT
TCTTCTAGTGTAGCCGTAGTTAGGCCACCACTTCAAGAACTCTGTAGCACCGCCTACATACCTCGCTCTG
CTAATCCTGTTACCAGTGGCTGCTGCCAGTGGCGATAAGTCGTGTCTTACCGGGTTGGACTCAAGACGAT
AGTTACCGGATAAGGCGCAGCGGTCGGGCTGAACGGGGGGTTCGTGCACACAGCCCAGCTTGGAGCGAAC
GACCTACACCGAACTGAGATACCTACAGCGTGAGCTATGAGAAAGCGCCACGCTTCCCGAAGGGAGAAAG
GCGGACAGGTATCCGGTAAGCGGCAGGGTCGGAACAGGAGAGCGCACGAGGGAGCTTCCAGGGGGAAACG
CCTGGTATCTTTATAGTCCTGTCGGGTTTCGCCACCTCTGACTTGAGCGTCGATTTTTGTGATGCTCGTC
AGGGGGGCGGAGCCTATGGAAAAACGCCAGCAACGCGGCCTTTTTACGGTTCCTGGCCTTTTGCTGGCCT
TTTGCTCACATGTTCTTTCCTGCGTTATCCCCTGATTCTGTGGATAACCGTATTACCGCCTTTGAGTGAG
CTGATACCGCTCGCCGCAGCCGAACGACCGAGCGCAGCGAGTCAGTGAGCGAGGAAGCGGAAGAGCGCCC
AATACGCAAACCGCCTCTCCCCGCGCGTTGGCCGATTCATTAATGCAGCTGGCACGACAGGTTTCCCGAC
TGGAAAGCGGGCAGTGAGCGCAACGCAATTAATGTGAGTTAGCTCACTCATTAGGCACCCCAGGC
